Addgene plasmid #168618: pDONR223 MERS-CoV NSP16_nostop
Purpose: Gateway-compatible Entry vector
Depositing lab: Fritz Roth. Depositing organization: Sinai Health System. Publication: A resource of human coronavirus protein-coding sequences in a flexible, multipurpose Gateway Entry clone collection. Weller B, Lin CW, Pogoutse O, Sauer M, Marin-de la Rosa N, Strobel A, Young V, Knapp JJ, Rayhan A, Falter C, Kim DK, Roth FP, Falter-Braun P. G3 (Bethesda). 2023 Jul 5;13(7):jkad105. doi: 10.1093/g3journal/jkad105. PubMed 37267226.
Backbone
  Vector backbone: pDONR223
  Backbone manufacturer: Rual et al, Genome Res. 14:2128-2135, 2004.
  Backbone size w/o insert (bp): 5005
  Vector type: Other
Growth in bacteria
  Bacterial resistance: Spectinomycin, 50 μg/mL
  Growth temperature: 37°C
  Growth strain: DH5alpha
  Copy number: Unknown
Gene/Insert
  Gene/Insert name: NSP16
  Species: Other
  Insert size (bp): 909
  Entrez Gene: orf1ab (a.k.a. G128_gp01)
  Cloning method: Gateway Cloning
  Sequencing primers: 5′ m13-For; 3′ m13-Rev
Resource information
  A portion of this plasmid was derived from a plasmid made by: Falter-Braun Lab
Terms and licenses: Academic/Nonprofit Terms; Industry Terms
How to cite: pDONR223 MERS-CoV NSP16_nostop was a gift from Fritz Roth (Addgene plasmid # 168618 ; http://n2t.net/addgene:168618 ; RRID:Addgene_168618)
