[The description below was written by a language model from this plasmid's Addgene catalogue record.]
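Description:
pDONR223 MERS-CoV NSP16_nostop is a Gateway Entry clone built on the pDONR223 donor backbone, carrying the coding sequence for non-structural protein 16 (NSP16) of Middle East respiratory syndrome coronavirus. The insert is recorded as 909 bp and maps to the viral orf1ab gene, the large replicase polyprotein from which NSP16 is released as one of the mature cleavage products. NSP16 is generally known as the coronavirus 2'-O-methyltransferase involved in capping of viral RNA. The plasmid is propagated in standard E. coli cloning strains under spectinomycin selection. Its copy number is listed as unknown, and the record does not itemise the origin of replication or other backbone features.

As an Entry vector, the construct is a shuttle for the open reading frame rather than an expression plasmid: no promoter driving the insert is described. The insert was introduced by Gateway recombination, so in a clone of this type the ORF is expected to be flanked by attL sites that allow transfer by an LR reaction into any compatible Destination vector, which then supplies the promoter, tags and host-specific elements. The "nostop" designation indicates that the native stop codon has been omitted, so the ORF can be read through into a C-terminal fusion partner, such as an epitope tag, fluorescent protein or interaction-assay domain provided by the Destination vector. M13 forward and reverse primer sites flank the insert for sequence verification. The plasmid belongs to a collection of human coronavirus protein-coding sequences assembled as a flexible, multipurpose Gateway resource for downstream functional and interaction studies.
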