>Addgene plasmid #168618 | pDONR223 MERS-CoV NSP16_nostop | depositor partial sequence | sequence record 326827 | Inserted CDS without stop codon
ATGGCTTCTGCAGATTGGAAACCTGGTCATGCAATGCCATCCCTCTTTAAAGTTCAAAATGTAAACCTTG
AACGTTGTGAGCTTGCTAATTACAAGCAATCTATTCCTATGCCTCGCGGTGTGCACATGAACATCGCTAA
ATATATGCAATTGTGCCAGTATTTAAATACTTGCACATTAGCCGTGCCTGCCAATATGCGTGTTATACAT
TTTGGCGCTGGTTCTGATAAAGGTATCGCTCCTGGTACCTCAGTTTTACGACAGTGGCTTCCTACAGATG
CCATTATTATAGATAATGATTTAAATGAGTTCGTGTCAGATGCTGACATAACTTTATTTGGAGATTGTGT
AACTGTACGTGTCGGCCAACAAGTGGATCTTGTTATTTCCGACATGTATGATCCTACTACTAAGAATGTA
ACAGGTAGTAATGAGTCAAAGGCTTTATTCTTTACTTACCTGTGTAACCTCATTAATAATAATCTTGCTC
TTGGTGGGTCTGTTGCTATTAAAATAACAGAACACTCTTGGAGCGTTGAACTTTATGAACTTATGGGAAA
ATTTGCTTGGTGGACTGTTTTCTGCACCAATGCAAATGCATCCTCATCTGAAGGATTCCTCTTAGGTATT
AATTACTTGGGTACTATTAAAGAAAATATAGATGGTGGTGCTATGCACGCCAACTATATATTTTGGAGAA
ATTCCACTCCTATGAATCTGAGTACTTACTCACTTTTTGATTTATCCAAGTTTCAATTAAAATTAAAAGG
AACACCAGTTCTTCAATTAAAGGAGAGTCAAATTAACGAACTCGTAATATCTCTCCTGTCGCAGGGTAAG
TTACTTATCCGTGACAATGATACACTCAGTGTTTCTACTGATGTTCTTGTTAACACCTACAGAAAGTTAC
GTTAA
